Addgene plasmid #250295: pINEAPLE
Purpose: Big-IN Payload assembly vector by Golden Gate Cloning using Esp3I. Contains a bacterial green/white GFP-based screening system and a mammalian transient (backbone) BSD selection cassette.
Depositing lab: Matthew Maurano. Depositing organization: New York University. Publication: Synthetic genomic dissection of enhancer context sensitivity and synergy. Ordoñez R, Ribeiro-dos-Santos AM, McLoughlin C, Ellis G, Ashe HJ, Berastegui Zufiaurre N, Brosh R, Majewski M, Camellato B, Boeke JD, Maurano MT. bioRxiv 2025.08.13.669251 10.1101/2025.08.13.669251.
Backbone
  Vector backbone: Custom
  Backbone manufacturer: Maurano lab, The Center for Synthetic Regulatory Genomics, NYU Langone Health
  Backbone size w/o insert (bp): 4858
  Total vector size (bp): 5916
  Vector type: Synthetic Biology ; assembly vector for Big-IN payloads
  Selectable markers: Blasticidin
Growth in bacteria
  Bacterial resistance: Ampicillin, 100 μg/mL
  Growth temperature: 37°C
  Growth strain: DH5alpha
  Growth instructions: Grows as green/white colonies
  Copy number: High Copy
Gene/Insert
  Gene/Insert name: SuperfolderGFP
  Insert size (bp): 1058
  Cloning method: Golden Gate
  Sequencing primers: 5′ AGAATAGCAGGCATGCTGGG
Terms and licenses: Academic/Nonprofit Terms; Industry Terms: Not Available to Industry
Depositor comments: Please visit https://doi.org/10.1101/2025.08.13.669251 for bioRxiv preprint.
How to cite: pINEAPLE was a gift from Matthew Maurano (Addgene plasmid # 250295 ; http://n2t.net/addgene:250295 ; RRID:Addgene_250295)
