[The description below was written by a language model from this plasmid's Addgene catalogue record and pLannotate feature annotations shown in this document.]
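Description:
pINEAPLE is a custom 5.9 kb synthetic-biology assembly vector for building payloads for the Big-IN genome integration system by Golden Gate cloning with the type IIS enzyme Esp3I. It is propagated in E. coli as a high-copy plasmid from a ColE1/pUC-type origin under ampicillin selection (AmpR with its own bla promoter). It also carries an f1 phage origin and remnants of a pUC-style backbone: fragments of lacZα and lacI, the lac promoter and operator, a CAP binding site, a T7 promoter and a partial multiple cloning site.

The payload position is occupied by a roughly 1 kb superfolder GFP cassette, terminated by the rrnB T1 and T7Te bacterial terminators. The bacterial promoter driving it is not annotated in the feature table. This cassette acts as a dropout screening marker: colonies retaining the parental vector are green, while those in which an assembled payload has replaced GFP are white. The cassette sits between a lox2272 site and a loxP site. These are heterotypic sites that recombine with their own kind but not with each other, an arrangement suited to Cre recombinase-mediated cassette exchange, so that only the DNA between them would be delivered into a matching genomic landing pad.

Outside the lox-flanked region, the backbone holds a mammalian blasticidin resistance cassette, with the BSD gene driven by the human EF-1α core promoter with intron A sequences and ending in a bGH polyadenylation signal. Because it lies in the backbone rather than the payload, it permits transient selection of transfected mammalian cells without being part of the integrated payload.
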