Features (pLannotate 1.2.2; 21 found; start..end, strand, type, name):
      1..34      +  protein_bind   lox2272: Cre-mediated recombination occurs in the 8-bp core sequence (GGATACTT). lox2272 sites are compatible with each other, but incompatible with loxP or loxN sites (Lee and Saito, 1988). Cre recombinase
    226..939     +  CDS            superfolder GFP: GFP variant that folds robustly even when fused to poorly folded proteins (Pédelacq et al., 2006)
    951..1022    +  terminator     rrnB T1 terminator: transcription terminator T1 from the E. coli rrnB gene
   1038..1065    +  terminator     T7Te terminator: phage T7 early transcription terminator
   1097..1130    +  protein_bind   loxP: Cre-mediated recombination occurs in the 8-bp core sequence (GCATACAT). Cre recombinase
   1178..1212    +  misc_feature   MCS (fragment): pUC18/19 multiple cloning site
   1215..1233    -  promoter       T7 promoter: promoter for bacteriophage T7 RNA polymerase
   1276..1292    -  protein_bind   lac operator: The lac repressor binds to the lac operator to inhibit transcription in E. coli. This inhibition can be relieved by adding lactose or isopropyl-β-D-thiogalactopyranoside (IPTG). lac repressor encoded by lacI
   1300..1330    -  promoter       lac promoter: promoter for the E. coli lac operon
   1345..1366    -  protein_bind   CAP binding site: CAP binding activates transcription in the presence of cAMP. E. coli catabolite activator protein
   1379..1471    -  CDS            lacI (fragment): lac repressor; lacI; The lac repressor binds to the lac operator to inhibit transcription in E. coli. This inhibition can be relieved by adding lactose or isopropyl-β-D-thiogalactopyranoside (IPTG).
   1654..2242    -  rep_origin     ori: high-copy-number ColE1/pMB1/pBR322/pUC origin of replication
   2413..3273    -  CDS            AmpR: β-lactamase; bla; confers resistance to ampicillin, carbenicillin, and related antibiotics
   3274..3378    -  promoter       AmpR promoter: bla
   3431..3859    -  rep_origin     f1 ori (sequence partly withheld): f1 bacteriophage origin of replication; arrow indicates direction of (+) strand synthesis
   3864..4021    -  CDS            lacZα (fragment): LacZα fragment of β-galactosidase; lacZ fragment
   4081..4292    +  promoter       EF-1α core promoter: core promoter for human elongation factor EF-1α
   4293..4402    +  intron         EF-1α intron A (fragment): intron upstream of the start codon of human EF-1α
   5028..5231    +  intron         EF-1α intron A: truncated intron upstream of the start codon of human EF-1α
   5253..5651    +  CDS            BSD: blasticidin S deaminase; Aspergillus terreus BSD; confers resistance to blasticidin
   5685..5796    +  polyA_signal   bGH poly(A) signal: bovine growth hormone polyadenylation signal
>Addgene plasmid #250295 | pINEAPLE | addgene full sequence | sequence record 498935 | Addgene NGS Result
ATAACTTCGTATAGGATACTTTATACGAAGTTATCAGTAGAGACGCCCGGGGGCGCGCCGAAAGTGAAAC
GTGATTTCATGCGTCATTTTGAACATTTTGTAAATCTTATTTAATAATGTGTGCGGCAATTCACATTTAA
TTTATGAATGTTTTCTTAACATCGCGGCAACTCAAGAAACGGCAGGTTCGGATCTTAGCTACTAGAGAAA
GAGGAGAAATACTAGATGCGTAAAGGCGAAGAGCTGTTCACTGGTGTCGTCCCTATTCTGGTGGAACTGG
ATGGTGATGTCAACGGTCATAAGTTTTCCGTGCGTGGCGAGGGTGAAGGTGACGCAACTAATGGTAAACT
GACGCTGAAGTTCATCTGTACTACTGGTAAACTGCCGGTTCCTTGGCCGACTCTGGTAACGACGCTGACT
TATGGTGTTCAGTGCTTTGCTCGTTATCCGGACCATATGAAGCAGCATGACTTCTTCAAGTCCGCCATGC
CGGAAGGCTATGTGCAGGAACGCACGATTTCCTTTAAGGATGACGGCACGTACAAAACGCGTGCGGAAGT
GAAATTTGAAGGCGATACCCTGGTAAACCGCATTGAGCTGAAAGGCATTGACTTTAAAGAGGACGGCAAT
ATCCTGGGCCATAAGCTGGAATACAATTTTAACAGCCACAATGTTTACATCACCGCCGATAAACAAAAAA
ATGGCATTAAAGCGAATTTTAAAATTCGCCACAACGTGGAGGATGGCAGCGTGCAGCTGGCTGATCACTA
CCAGCAAAACACTCCAATCGGTGATGGTCCTGTTCTGCTGCCAGACAATCACTATCTGAGCACGCAAAGC
GTTCTGTCTAAAGATCCGAACGAGAAACGCGATCATATGGTTCTGCTGGAGTTCGTAACCGCAGCGGGCA
TCACGCATGGTATGGATGAACTGTACAAATGACCAGGCATCAAATAAAACGAAAGGCTCAGTCGAAAGAC
TGGGCCTTTCGTTTTATCTGTTGTTTGTCGGTGAACGCTCTCTACTAGAGTCACACTGGCTCACCTTCGG
GTGGGCCTTTCTGCGTTTATAGGCGCGCCACTAGTCGTCTCATTTTATAACTTCGTATAGCATACATTAT
ACGAAGTTATATGCATTAGGGATAACAGGGTAATAACTGTGCGGCCGCGGGCCGGCCGATCCTCTAGAGT
CGACCTGCAGGCATGCAAGCTTTCCCTATAGTGAGTCGTATTAGAGCTTGGCGTAATCATGGTCATAGCT
GTTTCCTGTGTGAAATTGTTATCCGCTCACAATTCCACACAACATACGAGCCGGAAGCATAAAGTGTAAA
GCCTGGGGTGCCTAATGAGTGAGCTAACTCACATTAATTGCGTTGCGCTCACTGCCCGCTTTCCAGTCGG
GAAACCTGTCGTGCCAGCTGCATTAATGAATCGGCCAACGCGCGGGGAGAGGCGGTTTGCGTATTGGGCG
CTCTTCCGCTTCCTCGCTCACTGACTCGCTGCGCTCGGTCGTTCGGCTGCGGCGAGCGGTATCAGCTCAC
TCAAAGGCGGTAATACGGTTATCCACAGAATCAGGGGATAACGCAGGAAAGAACATGTGAGCAAAAGGCC
AGCAAAAGGCCAGGAACCGTAAAAAGGCCGCGTTGCTGGCGTTTTTCCATAGGCTCCGCCCCCCTGACGA
GCATCACAAAAATCGACGCTCAAGTCAGAGGTGGCGAAACCCGACAGGACTATAAAGATACCAGGCGTTT
CCCCCTGGAAGCTCCCTCGTGCGCTCTCCTGTTCCGACCCTGCCGCTTACCGGATACCTGTCCGCCTTTC
TCCCTTCGGGAAGCGTGGCGCTTTCTCATAGCTCACGCTGTAGGTATCTCAGTTCGGTGTAGGTCGTTCG
CTCCAAGCTGGGCTGTGTGCACGAACCCCCCGTTCAGCCCGACCGCTGCGCCTTATCCGGTAACTATCGT
CTTGAGTCCAACCCGGTAAGACACGACTTATCGCCACTGGCAGCAGCCACTGGTAACAGGATTAGCAGAG
CGAGGTATGTAGGCGGTGCTACAGAGTTCTTGAAGTGGTGGCCTAACTACGGCTACACTAGAAGAACAGT
ATTTGGTATCTGCGCTCTGCTGAAGCCAGTTACCTTCGGAAAAAGAGTTGGTAGCTCTTGATCCGGCAAA
CAAACCACCGCTGGTAGCGGTGGTTTTTTTGTTTGCAAGCAGCAGATTACGCGCAGAAAAAAAGGATCTC
AAGAAGATCCTTTGATCTTTTCTACGGGGTCTGACGCTCAGTGGAACGAAAACTCACGTTAAGGGATTTT
GGTCATGAGATTATCAAAAAGGATCTTCACCTAGATCCTTTTAAATTAAAAATGAAGTTTTAAATCAATC
TAAAGTATATATGAGTAAACTTGGTCTGACAGTTACCAATGCTTAATCAGTGAGGCACCTATCTCAGCGA
TCTGTCTATTTCGTTCATCCATAGTTGCCTGACTCCCCGTCGTGTAGATAACTACGATACGGGAGGGCTT
ACCATCTGGCCCCAGTGCTGCAATGATACCGCGAGATCCACGCTCACCGGCTCCAGATTTATCAGCAATA
AACCAGCCAGCCGGAAGGGCCGAGCGCAGAAGTGGTCCTGCAACTTTATCCGCCTCCATCCAGTCTATTA
ATTGTTGCCGGGAAGCTAGAGTAAGTAGTTCGCCAGTTAATAGTTTGCGCAACGTTGTTGCCATTGCTAC
AGGCATCGTGGTGTCACGCTCGTCGTTTGGTATGGCTTCATTCAGCTCCGGTTCCCAACGATCAAGGCGA
GTTACATGATCCCCCATGTTGTGCAAAAAAGCGGTTAGCTCCTTCGGTCCTCCGATCGTTGTCAGAAGTA
AGTTGGCCGCAGTGTTATCACTCATGGTTATGGCAGCACTGCATAATTCTCTTACTGTCATGCCATCCGT
AAGATGCTTTTCTGTGACTGGTGAGTACTCAACCAAGTCATTCTGAGAATAGTGTATGCGGCGACCGAGT
TGCTCTTGCCCGGCGTCAATACGGGATAATACCGCGCCACATAGCAGAACTTTAAAAGTGCTCATCATTG
GAAAACGTTCTTCGGGGCGAAAACTCTCAAGGATCTTACCGCTGTTGAGATCCAGTTCGATGTAACCCAC
TCGTGCACCCAACTGATCTTCAGCATCTTTTACTTTCACCAGCGTTTCTGGGTGAGCAAAAACAGGAAGG
CAAAATGCCGCAAAAAAGGGAATAAGGGCGACACGGAAATGTTGAATACTCATACTCTTCCTTTTTCAAT
ATTATTGAAGCATTTATCAGGGTTATTGTCTCATGAGCGGATACATATTTGAATGTATTTAGAAAAATAA
ACAAATAGGGGTTCCGCGCACATTTCCCCGAAAAGTGCCACCTAAATTGTAAGCGTTAATATTTTGTTAA
AATTCGCGTTAAATTTTTGTTAAATCAGCTCATTTTTTAACCAATAGGCCGAAATCGGCAAAATCCCTTA
TAAATCAAAAGAATAGACCGAGATAGGGT
[37 nt withheld, positions 3530-3566]
AAAGAACGTGGACTCCAACGTCAAAGG
[49 nt withheld, positions 3594-3642]
T
[91 nt withheld, positions 3644-3734]
G
[124 nt withheld, positions 3736-3859]
CCCATTCGCCATTCAGGCTGCGCAACTGTTGGGAAGGGCGATCGGTGCGGGCCTCTTCGCTATTACGCCA
GCTGGCGAAAGGGGGATGTGCTGCAAGGCGATTAAGTTGGGTAACGCCAGGGTTTTCCCAGTCACGACGT
TGTAAAACGACGGCCAGTGAATTCGAGCTCGGTAGGCCGGCCCGCGGCCGCTAAAAGCTAGCGGCTCCGG
TGCCCGTCAGTGGGCAGAGCGCACATCGCCCACAGTCCCCGAGAAGTTGGGGGGAGGGGTCGGCAATTGA
ACCGGTGCCTAGAGAAGGTGGCGCGGGGTAAACTGGGAAAGTGATGTCGTGTACTGGCTCCGCCTTTTTC
CCGAGGGTGGGGGAGAACCGTATATAAGTGCAGTAGTCGCCGTGAACGTTCTTTTTCGCAACGGGTTTGC
CGCCAGAACACAGGTAAGTGCCGTGTGTGGTTCCCGCGGGCCTGGCCTCTTTACGGGTTATGGCCCTTGC
GTGCCTTGAATTACTTCCACCTGGCTGCAGTACGTGATTCTTGATCCCGAGCTTCGGGTTGGAAGTGGGT
GGGAGAGTTCGAGGCCTTGCGCTTAAGGAGCCCCTTCGCCTCGTGCTTGAGTTGAGGCCTGGCCTGGGCG
CTGGGGCCGCCGCGTGCGAATCTGGTGGCACCTTCGCGCCTGTCTCGCTGCTTTCGATAAGTCTCTAGCC
ATTTAAAATTTTTGATGACCTGCTGCGACGCTTTTTTTCTGGCAAGATAGTCTTGTAAATGCGGGCCAAG
ATCTGCACACTGGTATTTCGGTTTTTGGGGCCGCGGGCGGCGACGGGGCCCGTGCGTCCCAGCGCACATG
TTCGGCGAGGCGGGGCCTGCGAGCGCGGCCACCGAGAATCGGACGGGGGTAGTCTCAAGCTGGCCGGCCT
GCTCTGGTGCCTAGTCTCGCGCCGCCGTGTATCGCCCCGCCCTGGGCGGCAAGGCTGGCCCGGTCGGCAC
CAGTTGCGTGAGCGGAAAGATGGCCGCTTCCCGGCCCTACTGCAGGGAGCTCAAAATGGAGGACGCGGCG
CTCGGGAGAGCGGGCGGGTGAGTCACCCACACAAAGGAAAAGGGCCTTTCCGTCCTCAGCCGTCGCTTCA
TGTGACTCCACGGAGTACCGGGCGCCGTCCAGGCACCTCGATTAGTTCTCGAGCTTTTGGAGTACGTCGT
CTTTAGGTTGGGGGGAGGGGTTTTATGCGATGGAGTTTCCCCACACTGAGTGGGTGGAGACTGAAGTTAG
GCCAGCTTGGCACTTGATGTAATTCTCCTTGGAATTTGCCCTTTTTGAGTTTGGATCTTGGTTCATTCTC
AAGCCTCAGACAGTGGTTCAAAGTTTTTTTCTTCCATTTCAGGTGTCGTGAGGTACCGCCACCATGGCCA
AGCCTTTGTCTCAAGAAGAATCCACCCTCATTGAAAGAGCAACGGCTACAATCAACAGCATCCCCATCTC
TGAGGACTACAGCGTCGCCAGCGCAGCTCTCTCTAGCGACGGCCGCATCTTCACTGGTGTCAATGTATAT
CATTTTACTGGGGGACCTTGTGCAGAACTCGTGGTGCTGGGCACTGCTGCTGCTGCGGCAGCTGGCAACC
TGACTTGTATCGTCGCGATCGGAAATGAGAACAGGGGCATCTTGAGCCCCTGCGGACGGTGCCGACAGGT
GCTTCTCGATCTGCATCCTGGGATCAAAGCCATAGTGAAGGACAGTGATGGACAGCCGACGGCAGTTGGG
ATTCGTGAATTGCTGCCCTCTGGTTATGTGTGGGAGGGCTAAGAATTCTAACTAGAGCTCGCTGATCAGC
CTCGACTGTGCCTTCTAGTTGCCAGCCATCTGTTGTTTGCCCCTCCCCCGTGCCTTCCTTGACCCTGGAA
GGTGCCACTCCCACTGTCCTTTCCTAATAAAATGAGGAAATTGCATCGCATTGTCTGAGTAGGTGTCATT
CTATTCTGGGGGGTGGGGTGGGGCAGGACAGCAAGGGGGAGGATTGGGAAGAGAATAGCAGGCATGCTGG
GGATAGGGATAACAGGGTAATGGATCC
